Addgene plasmid #184474: pDONR221-PARP7
Purpose: For gateway cloning of PARP7
Depositing lab: Karla Feijs. Depositing organization: Universitaetsklinikum Aachen. Publication: Protein and RNA ADP-ribosylation detection is influenced by sample preparation and reagents used. Weixler L, Ikenga NJ, Voorneveld J, Aydin G, Bolte TM, Momoh J, Butepage M, Golzmann A, Luscher B, Filippov DV, Zaja R, Feijs KL. Life Sci Alliance. 2022 Nov 11;6(1):e202201455. doi: 10.26508/lsa.202201455. PubMed 36368907.
Backbone
  Vector backbone: pDONR221
  Total vector size (bp): 4521
  Vector type: Gateway cloning
Growth in bacteria
  Bacterial resistance: Kanamycin, 50 μg/mL
  Growth temperature: 37°C
  Growth strain: DH5alpha
  Copy number: High Copy
Gene/Insert
  Gene/Insert name: PARP7 (alt name: tiparp)
  Species: H. sapiens (human)
  Insert size (bp): 1974
  Entrez Gene: TIPARP (a.k.a. ARTD14, PARP7, pART14)
  Cloning method: Gateway Cloning
  Sequencing primers: 5′ M13F; 3′ M13R
Terms and licenses: Academic/Nonprofit Terms; Industry Terms: Not Available to Industry
Depositor comments: Please visit https://doi.org/10.1101/2022.02.22.481411 for bioRxiv preprint.
How to cite: pDONR221-PARP7 was a gift from Karla Feijs (Addgene plasmid # 184474 ; http://n2t.net/addgene:184474 ; RRID:Addgene_184474)
