[The description below was written by a language model from this plasmid's Addgene catalogue record and pLannotate feature annotations shown in this document.]
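Description:
pDONR221-PARP7 is a Gateway entry clone built on the pDONR221 backbone, carrying the human PARP7 coding sequence (gene symbol TIPARP, also known as ARTD14), a member of the ADP-ribosyltransferase family. The plasmid is 4,521 bp in total. It is maintained in E. coli through a high-copy ColE1/pUC-type origin and selected with kanamycin via an aminoglycoside phosphotransferase (KanR) cassette. The annotation also lists short fragments called as RSF ori, lacI and lacZα. These are partial matches in the backbone rather than functional elements.

The roughly 2 kb TIPARP open reading frame is flanked by attL1 and attL2 sites, as expected for the product of a BP recombination into pDONR221. These sites allow the insert to be transferred directionally, by an LR Clonase reaction, into any attR-containing destination vector, where promoters, tags or host-specific elements are supplied. The entry clone has no promoter positioned to express the insert. The rrnB T1 and T2 terminators upstream of attL1 insulate the cassette from read-through transcription, and the T7 promoter beyond attL2 is on the reverse strand and points back toward the insert. M13 forward and reverse priming sites flanking the cassette are listed for sequence verification. No epitope tags or fusion partners are annotated, and the record does not say whether the insert retains a stop codon.

The stated purpose is Gateway cloning of PARP7, so the plasmid serves as a source clone for making PARP7 expression constructs. It was deposited alongside a study of how sample preparation and reagents affect detection of protein and RNA ADP-ribosylation.
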