Features (pLannotate 1.2.2; 11 found; start..end, strand, type, name):
      1..121     +  rep_origin     RSF ori (fragment): Plasmids containing the RSF 1030 origin of replication can be propagated in E. coli cells that contain additional plasmids with compatible origins.
    123..215     +  CDS            lacI (fragment): lac repressor; lacI; The lac repressor binds to the lac operator to inhibit transcription in E. coli. This inhibition can be relieved by adding lactose or isopropyl-β-D-thiogalactopyranoside (IPTG).
    270..297     -  terminator     rrnB T2 terminator: transcription terminator T2 from the E. coli rrnB gene
    429..472     +  terminator     rrnB T1 terminator: Escherichia coli rrnB; transcription terminator T1 from the E. coli rrnB gene
    519..555     -  CDS            lacZα (fragment): LacZα fragment of β-galactosidase; lacZ fragment
    571..670     +  protein_bind   attL1: mutant version of attL; recombination site for the Gateway® LR reaction LR Clonase™
    673..2643    +  CDS            TIPARP: PARPT_HUMAN - Also known as PARP7 From Homo sapiens (Human).
   2648..2747    -  protein_bind   attL2: mutant version of attL; recombination site for the Gateway® LR reaction LR Clonase™
   2765..2783    -  promoter       T7 promoter: promoter for bacteriophage T7 RNA polymerase
   2917..3726    +  CDS            KanR: aminoglycoside phosphotransferase; aph(3')-Ia; confers resistance to kanamycin in bacteria or G418 (Geneticin®) in eukaryotes
   3873..4461    +  rep_origin     ori: high-copy-number ColE1/pMB1/pBR322/pUC origin of replication
>Addgene plasmid #184474 | pDONR221-PARP7 | addgene full sequence | sequence record 451131 | Addgene NGS Result
TTCTTTCCTGCGTTATCCCCTGATTCTGTGGATAACCGTATTACCGCCTTTGAGTGAGCTGATACCGCTC
GCCGCAGCCGAACGACCGAGCGCAGCGAGTCAGTGAGCGAGGAAGCGGAAGAGCGCCCAATACGCAAACC
GCCTCTCCCCGCGCGTTGGCCGATTCATTAATGCAGCTGGCACGACAGGTTTCCCGACTGGAAAGCGGGC
AGTGAGCGCAACGCAATTAATACGCGTACCGCTAGCCAGGAAGAGTTTGTAGAAACGCAAAAAGGCCATC
CGTCAGGATGGCCTTCTGCTTAGTTTGATGCCTGGCAGTTTATGGCGGGCGTCCTGCCCGCCACCCTCCG
GGCCGTTGCTTCACAACGTTCAAATCCGCTCCCGGCGGATTTGTCCTACTCAGGAGAGCGTTCACCGACA
AACAACAGATAAAACGAAAGGCCCAGTCTTCCGACTGAGCCTTTCGTTTTATTTGATGCCTGGCAGTTCC
CTACTCTCGCGTTAACGCTAGCATGGATGTTTTCCCAGTCACGACGTTGTAAAACGACGGCCAGTCTTAA
GCTCGGGCCCCAAATAATGATTTTATTTTGACTGATAGTGACCTGTTCGTTGCAACAAATTGATGAGCAA
TGCTTTTTTATAATGCCAACTTTGTACAAAAAAGCAGGCTTCATGGAAATGGAAACCACCGAACCTGAGC
CAGACTGTGTAGTGCAGCCTCCCTCTCCTCCTGATGACTTTTCATGCCAAATGAGACTCTCTGAGAAGAT
CACTCCATTGAAGACTTGTTTTAAGAAAAAGGATCAGAAAAGATTGGGAACTGGAACCCTGAGGTCTTTG
AGGCCAATATTAAACACTCTTCTAGAATCTGGCTCACTTGATGGGGTTTTTAGATCTAGGAACCAGAGTA
CAGATGAGAACAGCTTACATGAACCTATGATGAAGAAAGCCATGGAAATCAATTCATCATGCCCACCAGC
AGAAAATAATATGTCTGTTCTGATTCCTGATAGGACAAATGTTGGGGACCAGATACCGGAAGCCCATCCT
TCCACTGAAGCTCCAGAACGAGTGGTTCCAATCCAAGATCACAGCTTTCCATCAGAAACCCTCAGTGGGA
CGGTGGCAGATTCCACACCAGCTCACTTCCAGACTGATCTTTTGCACCCAGTTTCAAGTGATGTTCCTAC
TAGTCCTGACTGCTTAGACAAAGTCATAGATTATGTTCCAGGCATTTTCCAAGAAAACAGTTTTACAATC
CAATACATTCTGGACACCAGTGATAAGCTGAGTACTGAGCTCTTTCAGGACAAAAGTGAAGAGGCTTCCC
TTGACCTCGTGTTTGAGCTGGTGAACCAGTTGCAGTACCACACTCACCAAGAGAACGGAATTGAAATTTG
CATGGACTTTCTGCAAGGCACTTGTATTTATGGCAGGGATTGTTTGAAGCACCACACTGTCTTGCCATAT
CATTGGCAGATCAAAAGGACAACTACTCAAAAGTGGCAGAGTGTATTCAATGATTCTCAGGAGCACTTGG
AAAGATTTTACTGTAACCCAGAAAATGATAGAATGAGAATGAAGTATGGAGGACAAGAATTTTGGGCAGA
TTTGAATGCCATGAACGTGTATGAAACAACTGAATTTGACCAACTACGAAGGCTGTCCACACCACCCTCT
AGCAATGTCAACTCTATTTACCACACAGTCTGGAAATTCTTCTGTAGGGACCACTTTGGATGGAGAGAGT
ATCCCGAGTCTGTCATTCGATTGATTGAAGAAGCCAACTCTCGGGGTCTGAAAGAGGTTCGATTTATGAT
GTGGAATAACCACTACATCCTCCACAATTCATTCTTCAGGAGAGAGATAAAAAGGAGACCCCTCTTCCGC
TCCTGTTTTATACTGCTTCCATATTTACAGACACTTGGTGGGGTTCCCACACAAGCTCCTCCACCTCTTG
AAGCAACTTCATCATCACAAATTATCTGCCCAGATGGGGTCACTTCAGCAAACTTTTACCCTGAAACTTG
GGTTTATATGCATCCATCTCAGGACTTCATCCAAGTCCCTGTTTCTGCAGAGGATAAAAGTTATCGGATC
ATTTACAATCTTTTTCATAAGACTGTGCCTGAGTTTAAATACAGAATTTTGCAGATATTGAGAGTCCAAA
ACCAGTTTCTTTGGGAGAAATATAAAAGGAAAAAGGAATATATGAACAGGAAAATGTTTGGCCGTGACAG
GATAATAAATGAGAGACATTTATTTCATGGAACATCCCAGGATGTGGTAGATGGAATCTGCAAACACAAC
TTTGACCCTCGAGTCTGTGGAAAGCATGCTACAATGTTTGGACAAGGCAGTTATTTTGCAAAGAAGGCAA
GCTACTCTCATAACTTTTCTAAGAAGTCCTCCAAAGGAGTCCACTTCATGTTTCTGGCCAAAGTGCTGAC
GGGCAGATACACAATGGGCAGTCATGGCATGAGAAGGCCCCCGCCAGTCAATCCTGGCAGTGTCACCAGT
GACCTTTATGACTCTTGTGTGGATAATTTCTTTGAGCCTCAGATTTTTGTCATTTTTAATGATGACCAGA
GTTACCCTTATTTTGTTATCCAATATGAAGAAGTCAGTAACACTGTTTCCATTTGATACCCAGCTTTCTT
GTACAAAGTTGGCATTATAAGAAAGCATTGCTTATCAATTTGTTGCAACGAACAGGTCACTATCAGTCAA
AATAAAATCATTATTTGCCATCCAGCTGATATCCCCTATAGTGAGTCGTATTACATGGTCATAGCTGTTT
CCTGGCAGCTCTGGCCCGTGTCTCAAAATCTCTGATGTTACATTGCACAAGATAAAAATATATCATCATG
AACAATAAAACTGTCTGCTTACATAAACAGTAATACAAGGGGTGTTATGAGCCATATTCAACGGGAAACG
TCGAGGCCGCGATTAAATTCCAACATGGATGCTGATTTATATGGGTATAAATGGGCTCGCGATAATGTCG
GGCAATCAGGTGCGACAATCTATCGCTTGTATGGGAAGCCCGATGCGCCAGAGTTGTTTCTGAAACATGG
CAAAGGTAGCGTTGCCAATGATGTTACAGATGAGATGGTCAGACTAAACTGGCTGACGGAATTTATGCCT
CTTCCGACCATCAAGCATTTTATCCGTACTCCTGATGATGCATGGTTACTCACCACTGCGATCCCCGGAA
AAACAGCATTCCAGGTATTAGAAGAATATCCTGATTCAGGTGAAAATATTGTTGATGCGCTGGCAGTGTT
CCTGCGCCGGTTGCATTCGATTCCTGTTTGTAATTGTCCTTTTAACAGCGATCGCGTATTTCGTCTCGCT
CAGGCGCAATCACGAATGAATAACGGTTTGGTTGATGCGAGTGATTTTGATGACGAGCGTAATGGCTGGC
CTGTTGAACAAGTCTGGAAAGAAATGCATAAACTTTTGCCATTCTCACCGGATTCAGTCGTCACTCATGG
TGATTTCTCACTTGATAACCTTATTTTTGACGAGGGGAAATTAATAGGTTGTATTGATGTTGGACGAGTC
GGAATCGCAGACCGATACCAGGATCTTGCCATCCTATGGAACTGCCTCGGTGAGTTTTCTCCTTCATTAC
AGAAACGGCTTTTTCAAAAATATGGTATTGATAATCCTGATATGAATAAATTGCAGTTTCATTTGATGCT
CGATGAGTTTTTCTAATCAGAATTGGTTAATTGGTTGTAACACTGGCAGAGCATTACGCTGACTTGACGG
GACGGCGCAAGCTCATGACCAAAATCCCTTAACGTGAGTTACGCGTCGTTCCACTGAGCGTCAGACCCCG
TAGAAAAGATCAAAGGATCTTCTTGAGATCCTTTTTTTCTGCGCGTAATCTGCTGCTTGCAAACAAAAAA
ACCACCGCTACCAGCGGTGGTTTGTTTGCCGGATCAAGAGCTACCAACTCTTTTTCCGAAGGTAACTGGC
TTCAGCAGAGCGCAGATACCAAATACTGTTCTTCTAGTGTAGCCGTAGTTAGGCCACCACTTCAAGAACT
CTGTAGCACCGCCTACATACCTCGCTCTGCTAATCCTGTTACCAGTGGCTGCTGCCAGTGGCGATAAGTC
GTGTCTTACCGGGTTGGACTCAAGACGATAGTTACCGGATAAGGCGCAGCGGTCGGGCTGAACGGGGGGT
TCGTGCACACAGCCCAGCTTGGAGCGAACGACCTACACCGAACTGAGATACCTACAGCGTGAGCTATGAG
AAAGCGCCACGCTTCCCGAAGGGAGAAAGGCGGACAGGTATCCGGTAAGCGGCAGGGTCGGAACAGGAGA
GCGCACGAGGGAGCTTCCAGGGGGAAACGCCTGGTATCTTTATAGTCCTGTCGGGTTTCGCCACCTCTGA
CTTGAGCGTCGATTTTTGTGATGCTCGTCAGGGGGGCGGAGCCTATGGAAAAACGCCAGCAACGCGGCCT
TTTTACGGTTCCTGGCCTTTTGCTGGCCTTTTGCTCACATG
